Addgene plasmid #13555: pRSET FLIPPi-200u
Depositing lab: Wolf Frommer. Depositing organization: Carnegie Institution for Science. Publication: A novel analytical method for in vivo phosphate tracking. Gu H, Lalonde S, Okumoto S, Looger LL, Scharff-Poulsen AM, Grossman AR, Kossmann J, Jakobsen I, Frommer WB. FEBS Lett. 2006 Oct 30. 580(25):5885-93. 10.1016/j.febslet.2006.09.048 PubMed 17034793.
Backbone
  Vector backbone: pRSET-B
  Backbone size w/o insert (bp): 2897
  Vector type: Bacterial Expression
Growth in bacteria
  Bacterial resistance: Ampicillin, 100 μg/mL
  Growth temperature: 37°C
  Growth strain: DH5alpha
  Copy number: High Copy
Gene/Insert
  Gene/Insert name: FLIPPi G162A (alt names: ECFP-PiBP-EYFP; Phosphate binding protein)
  Species: Synechococcus
  Insert size (bp): 2400
  Mutation: G162A in binding protein
  Tag / fusion protein: ECFP (N terminal on insert); EYFP (C terminal on insert)
  Cloning method: Restriction Enzyme; 5′ cloning site BamHI (not destroyed); 3′ cloning site HindIII (not destroyed)
  Sequencing primers: 5′ N/A
Terms and licenses: Academic/Nonprofit Terms; Industry Terms: Not Available to Industry
Depositor comments: For more information, see http://carnegiedpb.stanford.edu/research/frommer/nanosensors/index.html
How to cite: pRSET FLIPPi-200u was a gift from Wolf Frommer (Addgene plasmid # 13555 ; http://n2t.net/addgene:13555 ; RRID:Addgene_13555)
