[The description below was written by a language model from this plasmid's Addgene catalogue record and pLannotate feature annotations shown in this document.]
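Description:
pRSET FLIPPi-200u is a bacterial expression plasmid built on the pRSET-B backbone that encodes a genetically encoded FRET nanosensor for inorganic phosphate. It is maintained at high copy in E. coli through a ColE1/pUC-type origin and selected with ampicillin via the β-lactamase gene. An f1 origin is also present, which in principle allows single-stranded DNA production. The sequence record is about 5.3 kb, consistent with the roughly 2.9 kb backbone plus a 2.4 kb insert cloned between BamHI and HindIII sites, both retained.

The insert, FLIPPi G162A, is a three-part fusion in which a phosphate binding protein (PiBP) from Synechococcus is sandwiched between ECFP at the N terminus and EYFP at the C terminus. The feature table annotates the two fluorescent proteins. The unannotated roughly 1 kb interval between them corresponds to the binding protein. In sensors of this design, ligand-induced conformational change in the binding domain alters energy transfer between the cyan donor and yellow acceptor, giving a ratiometric optical readout of phosphate. The binding protein carries a G162A substitution. The "200u" in the name probably denotes an affinity variant, although the record does not state a binding constant.

Expression is driven by the T7 promoter with the phage gene 10 ribosome binding site and ends at a T7 terminator, so a host supplying T7 RNA polymerase is needed for protein production. The backbone adds an N-terminal leader comprising a short fragment annotated as part of a His-containing composite tag, the T7 gene 10 leader and an Xpress epitope with an enterokinase cleavage site, which are useful for purification and detection. The short SET1, lacZα and lacI matches are fragments, most likely backbone remnants. The associated publication describes a method for in vivo phosphate tracking, and this construct suits production of the sensor protein in bacteria.
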