Features (pLannotate 1.2.2; 15 found; start..end, strand, type, name):
     20..38      +  promoter       T7 promoter: promoter for bacteriophage T7 RNA polymerase
     70..92      +  RBS            RBS: efficient ribosome binding site from bacteriophage T7 gene 10 (Olins and Rangwala, 1989)
    112..132     +  CDS            capTEV™ (fragment): composite tag for in vivo biotinylation, TEV protease cleavage, and 6xHis tagging
    133..165     +  CDS            T7 tag (gene 10 leader): leader peptide from bacteriophage T7 gene 10 promotes efficient translation in E. coli
    169..192     +  CDS            Xpress™ tag: Xpress™ epitope tag, including an enterokinase recognition and cleavage site
    205..906     +  CDS            ECFP: ECFP is a basic (constitutively fluorescent) cyan fluorescent protein published in 1996, derived from Aequorea victoria. It has low acid sensitivity.
   1915..2634    +  CDS            EYFP: enhanced YFP mammalian codon-optimized
   2647..2696    +  CDS            SET1 (fragment): solubility-enhancement tag derived from T7 phage gene 10B
   2704..2751    +  terminator     T7 terminator: transcription terminator for bacteriophage T7 RNA polymerase
   2777..2843    +  CDS            lacZα (fragment): LacZα fragment of β-galactosidase; lacZ fragment
   2848..3276    +  rep_origin     f1 ori (sequence partly withheld): f1 bacteriophage origin of replication; arrow indicates direction of (+) strand synthesis
   3329..3433    +  promoter       AmpR promoter: bla
   3434..4294    +  CDS            AmpR: β-lactamase; bla; confers resistance to ampicillin, carbenicillin, and related antibiotics
   4465..5053    +  rep_origin     ori: high-copy-number ColE1/pMB1/pBR322/pUC origin of replication
   5236..5289    +  CDS            lacI (fragment): lac repressor; lacI; The lac repressor binds to the lac operator to inhibit transcription in E. coli. This inhibition can be relieved by adding lactose or isopropyl-β-D-thiogalactopyranoside (IPTG).
>Addgene plasmid #13555 | pRSET FLIPPi-200u | depositor full sequence | sequence record 7681 | Author sequence
GATCTCGATCCCGCGAAATTAATACGACTCACTATAGGGAGACCACAACGGTTTCCCTCTAGAAATAATT
TTGTTTAACTTTAAGAAGGAGATATACATATGCGGGGTTCTCATCATCATCATCATCATGGTATGGCTAG
CATGACTGGTGGACAGCAAATGGGTCGGGATCTGTACGACGATGACGATAAGGATCCGGGCCGCATGGTG
AGCAAGGGCGAGGAGCTGTTCACCGGGGTGGTGCCCATCCTGGTCGAGCTGGACGGCGACGTAAACGGCC
ACAAGTTCAGCGTGTCCGGCGAGGGCGAGGGCGATGCCACCTACGGCAAGCTGACCCTGAAGTTCATCTG
CACCACCGGCAAGCTGCCCGTGCCCTGGCCCACCCTCGTGACCACCCTGACCTGGGGCGTGCAGTGCTTC
AGCCGCTACCCCGACCACATGAAGCAGCACGACTTCTTCAAGTCCGCCATGCCCGAAGGCTACGTCCAGG
AGCGCACCATCTTCTTCAAGGACGACGGCAACTACAAGACCCGCGCCGAGGTGAAGTTCGAGGGCGACAC
CCTGGTGAACCGCATCGAGCTGAAGGGCATCGACTTCAAGGAGGACGGCAACATCCTGGGGCACAAGCTG
GAGTACAACTACATCAGCCACAACGTCTATATCACCGCCGACAAGCAGAAGAACGGCATCAAGGCCAACT
TCAAGATCCGCCACAACATCGAGGACGGCAGCGTGCAGCTCGCCGACCACTACCAGCAGAACACCCCCAT
CGGCGACGGCCCCGTGCTGCTGCCCGACAACCACTACCTGAGCACCCAGTCCGCCCTGAGCAAAGACCCC
AACGAGAAGCGCGATCACATGGTCCTGCTGGAGTTCGTGACCGCCGCCGGGATCGGTACCGTAGGATTTC
TAACAGCGACCTCGGCTCAAGCCCAAACCGTGCAAATCTCCGGGGCGGGCGCGACCTTTGCGGCTCCTTT
GCTGCAACGTTGGTTTGACGCCTACAACCGCACCGTAGACCCCACTGTGCAAGTCAGCTATCAGTCTGTC
GGTAGTGGTGCTGGCCTAGAGCAGGTGATCAATGGCACTGTGGACTTCGGCGCTTCCGAGGCGCCTTTCT
CCGGTGCTCGCCTGGAGAGCTTCCGAGCTAAATACGGCTATGATCCCCTACAGTTGCCTCTGGCGGGAGG
GGCCATCGAGTTTGCCTATAACCTGCCCGGCATTGAAGACGGAGAGCTCATCCTGAAGCGGAAAACCTAC
TGCGGCATCGTGACCGGCGAGATCACTCGCTGGGACGACATTCGCATCAAGGCCGAGAACCCAGGTATAG
CAAACAAGCTGCCACCCCTGGACATCACCTGGGTACACCGCTCTGATGGTTCTGCGACTACCTTTGTGTT
CACCAACCACATCAGAACTGTCTGCCCTAATTGGACAGCCGGTGCTGGTACTTCTGTCGAGTGGCCTGTT
GGTATTGGAGCCCAAGGGAATGAGGGCGTAGCCGCCACCATCAAGCAGGAGCCAGGGGCGATTGGCTACG
TGAACCAGTCCTATGCCAAGCTGGAAAAGATGGCCACTGCTCGCTTGGAAAACAAAGCGGGCAACATTGT
TGAGTTCTCGACTGAGGCAGCTACCTCGGCGCTGGATGCTCCCATTCCTGATGACTTTGCGCTGTTGGTG
CCCGACCCTGAAGGGCCAAATGACTACCCAATCGTGGGCTTGTTCTGGGTGATGCTGTACCGCGAGTATC
CCGATCAGCAGAAGCTGACCAAGCTGGTGGAGGCTCTGAAGTGGACCCAGGGGCCAGAGGGTCAAGCCAT
CACCAAGGAGCTGGACTACATCCCTATGCCTGAGGCGGTTATCCAGCGGATCTTTGCAGAGCTGGATTCC
ATCACCGTTAACGGTACCGGTGGAATGGTGAGCAAGGGCGAGGAGCTGTTCACCGGGGTGGTGCCCATCC
TGGTCGAGCTGGACGGCGACGTAAACGGCCACAAGTTCAGCGTGTCCGGCGAGGGCGAGGGCGATGCCAC
CTACGGCAAGCTGACCCTGAAGTTCATCTGCACCACCGGCAAGCTGCCCGTGCCCTGGCCCACCCTCGTG
ACCACCTTCGGCTACGGCCTGCAGTGCTTCGCCCGCTACCCCGACCACATGAAGCAGCACGACTTCTTCA
AGTCCGCCATGCCCGAAGGCTACGTCCAGGAGCGCACCATCTTCTTCAAGGACGACGGCAACTACAAGAC
CCGCGCCGAGGTGAAGTTCGAGGGCGACACCCTGGTGAACCGCATCGAGCTGAAGGGCATCGACTTCAAG
GAGGACGGCAACATCCTGGGGCACAAGCTGGAGTACAACTACAACAGCCACAACGTCTATATCATGGCCG
ACAAGCAGAAGAACGGCATCAAGGTGAACTTCAAGATCCGCCACAACATCGAGGACGGCAGCGTGCAGCT
CGCCGACCACTACCAGCAGAACACCCCCATCGGCGACGGCCCCGTGCTGCTGCCCGACAACCACTACCTG
AGCTACCAGTCCGCCCTGAGCAAAGACCCCAACGAGAAGCGCGATCACATGGTCCTGCTGGAGTTCGTGA
CCGCCGCCGGGATCACTCTCGGCATGGACGAGCTGTACAAGTAAAAGCTTGATCCGGCTGCTAACAAAGC
CCGAAAGGAAGCTGAGTTGGCTGCTGCCACCGCTGAGCAATAACTAGCATAACCCCTTGGGGCCTCTAAA
CGGGTCTTGAGGGGTTTTTTGCTGAAAGGAGGAACTATATCCGGATCTGGCGTAATAGCGAAGAGGCCCG
CACCGATCGCCCTTCCCAACAGTTGCGCAGCCTGAATGGCGAATGGG
[124 nt withheld, positions 2848-2971]
C
[91 nt withheld, positions 2973-3063]
A
[49 nt withheld, positions 3065-3113]
CCTTTGACGTTGGAGTCCACGTTCTTT
[37 nt withheld, positions 3141-3177]
ACCCTATCTCGGTCTATTCTTTTGATTTATAAGGGATTTTGCCGATTTCGGCCTATTGGTTAAAAAATGA
GCTGATTTAACAAAAATTTAACGCGAATTTTAACAAAATATTAACGCTTACAATTTAGGTGGCACTTTTC
GGGGAAATGTGCGCGGAACCCCTATTTGTTTATTTTTCTAAATACATTCAAATATGTATCCGCTCATGAG
ACAATAACCCTGATAAATGCTTCAATAATATTGAAAAAGGAAGAGTATGAGTATTCAACATTTCCGTGTC
GCCCTTATTCCCTTTTTTGCGGCATTTTGCCTTCCTGTTTTTGCTCACCCAGAAACGCTGGTGAAAGTAA
AAGATGCTGAAGATCAGTTGGGTGCACGAGTGGGTTACATCGAACTGGATCTCAACAGCGGTAAGATCCT
TGAGAGTTTTCGCCCCGAAGAACGTTTTCCAATGATGAGCACTTTTAAAGTTCTGCTATGTGGCGCGGTA
TTATCCCGTATTGACGCCGGGCAAGAGCAACTCGGTCGCCGCATACACTATTCTCAGAATGACTTGGTTG
AGTACTCACCAGTCACAGAAAAGCATCTTACGGATGGCATGACAGTAAGAGAATTATGCAGTGCTGCCAT
AACCATGAGTGATAACACTGCGGCCAACTTACTTCTGACAACGATCGGAGGACCGAAGGAGCTAACCGCT
TTTTTGCACAACATGGGGGATCATGTAACTCGCCTTGATCGTTGGGAACCGGAGCTGAATGAAGCCATAC
CAAACGACGAGCGTGACACCACGATGCCTGTAGCAATGGCAACAACGTTGCGCAAACTATTAACTGGCGA
ACTACTTACTCTAGCTTCCCGGCAACAATTAATAGACTGGATGGAGGCGGATAAAGTTGCAGGACCACTT
CTGCGCTCGGCCCTTCCGGCTGGCTGGTTTATTGCTGATAAATCTGGAGCCGGTGAGCGTGGGTCTCGCG
GTATCATTGCAGCACTGGGGCCAGATGGTAAGCCCTCCCGTATCGTAGTTATCTACACGACGGGGAGTCA
GGCAACTATGGATGAACGAAATAGACAGATCGCTGAGATAGGTGCCTCACTGATTAAGCATTGGTAACTG
TCAGACCAAGTTTACTCATATATACTTTAGATTGATTTAAAACTTCATTTTTAATTTAAAAGGATCTAGG
TGAAGATCCTTTTTGATAATCTCATGACCAAAATCCCTTAACGTGAGTTTTCGTTCCACTGAGCGTCAGA
CCCCGTAGAAAAGATCAAAGGATCTTCTTGAGATCCTTTTTTTCTGCGCGTAATCTGCTGCTTGCAAACA
AAAAAACCACCGCTACCAGCGGTGGTTTGTTTGCCGGATCAAGAGCTACCAACTCTTTTTCCGAAGGTAA
CTGGCTTCAGCAGAGCGCAGATACCAAATACTGTTCTTCTAGTGTAGCCGTAGTTAGGCCACCACTTCAA
GAACTCTGTAGCACCGCCTACATACCTCGCTCTGCTAATCCTGTTACCAGTGGCTGCTGCCAGTGGCGAT
AAGTCGTGTCTTACCGGGTTGGACTCAAGACGATAGTTACCGGATAAGGCGCAGCGGTCGGGCTGAACGG
GGGGTTCGTGCACACAGCCCAGCTTGGAGCGAACGACCTACACCGAACTGAGATACCTACAGCGTGAGCT
ATGAGAAAGCGCCACGCTTCCCGAAGGGAGAAAGGCGGACAGGTATCCGGTAAGCGGCAGGGTCGGAACA
GGAGAGCGCACGAGGGAGCTTCCAGGGGGAAACGCCTGGTATCTTTATAGTCCTGTCGGGTTTCGCCACC
TCTGACTTGAGCGTCGATTTTTGTGATGCTCGTCAGGGGGGCGGAGCCTATGGAAAAACGCCAGCAACGC
GGCCTTTTTACGGTTCCTGGCCTTTTGCTGGCCTTTTGCTCACATGTTCTTTCCTGCGTTATCCCCTGAT
TCTGTGGATAACCGTATTACCGCCTTTGAGTGAGCTGATACCGCTCGCCGCAGCCGAACGACCGAGCGCA
GCGAGTCAGTGAGCGAGGAAGCGGAAGAGCGCCCAATACGCAAACCGCCTCTCCCCGCGCGTTGGCCGAT
TCATTAATGCAG
