>Addgene plasmid #13555 | pRSET FLIPPi-200u | addgene partial sequence | sequence record 19948 | 13555 with FLIPPi (ATACCAACAGGCCACTCGAC)
GTTCTGATGTGGTTGGTGAACACAAAGGTAGTCGCAGAACCATCAGAGCGGTGTACCCAGGTGATGTCCA
GGGGTGGCAGCTTGTTTGCTATACCTGGGTTCTCGGCCTTGATGCGAATGTCGTCCCAGCGAGTGATCTC
GCCGGTCACGATGCCGCAGTAGGTTTTCCGCTTCAGGATGAGCTCTCCGTCTTCAATGCCGGGCAGGTTA
TAGGCAAACTCGATGGCCCCTCCCGCCAGAGGCAACTGTAGGGGATCATAGCCGTATTTAGCTCGGAAGC
TCTCCAGGCGAGCACCGGAGAAAGGCGCCTCGGAAGCGCCGAAGTCCACAGTGCCATTGATCACCTGCTC
TAGGCCAGCACCACTACCGACAGACTGATAGCTGACTTGCACAGTGGGGTCTACGGTGCGGTTGTAGGCG
TCAAACCAACGTTGCAGCAAAGGAGCCGCAAAGGTCGCGCCCGCCCCGGAGATTTGCACGGTTTGGGCTT
GAGCCGAGGTCGCTGTTAGAAATCCTACGGTACCGATCCCGGCGGCGGTCACGAACTCCAGCAGGACCAT
GTGATCGCGCTTCTCGTTGGGGTCTTTGCTCAGGGCGGACTGGGTGCTCAGGTAGTGGTTGTCGGGCAGC
AGCACGGGGCCGTCGCCGATGGGGGTGTTCTGCTGGTAGTGGT
